>Addgene plasmid #198882 | eGFP Y93H TC editing reporter | addgene full sequence | sequence record 389848 | Addgene NGS Result
ACAAGATAACCAAGACACCTCCCAAGGCTACCACAATGGGCCGCCCTCCACGTGCACATGGCCGGAGGAA
CTGCCATGTCGGAGGTGCAAGCACACCTGCGCATCAGAGTCCTTGGTGTGGAGGGAGGGACCAGCGCAGC
TTCCAGCCATCCACCTGATGAACAGAACCTAGGGAAAGCCCCAGTTCTACTTACACCAGGAAAGGCTGGA
AGGGCTAATTTGGTCCCAAAAAAGACAAGAGATCCTTGATCTGTGGATCTACCACACACAAGGCTACTTC
CCTGATTGGCAGAACTACACACCAGGGCCAGGGATCAGATATCCACTGACCTTTGGATGGTGCTTCAAGT
TAGTACCAGTTGAACCAGAGCAAGTAGAAGAGGCCAATGAAGGAGAGAACAACAGCTTGTTACACCCTAT
GAGCCAGCATGGGATGGAGGACCCGGAGGGAGAAGTATTAGTGTGGAAGTTTGACAGCCTCCTAGCATTT
CGTCACATGGCCCGAGAGCTGCATCCGGAGTACTACAAAGACTGCTGACATCGAGCTTTCTACAAGGGAC
TTTCCGCTGGGGACTTTCCAGGGAGGTGTGGCCTGGGCGGGACTGGGGAGTGGCGAGCCCTCAGATGCTA
CATATAAGCAGCTGCTTTTTGCCTGTACTGGGTCTCTCTGGTTAGACCAGATCTGAGCCTGGGAGCTCTC
TGGCTAACTAGGGAACCCACTGCTTAAGCCTCAATAAAGCTTGCCTTGAGTGCTCAAAGTAGTGTGTGCC
CGTCTGTTGTGTGACTCTGGTAACTAGAGATCCCTCAGACCCTTTTAGTCAGTGTGGAAAATCTCTAGCA
GTGGCGCCCGAACAGGGACTTGAAAGCGAAAGTAAAGCCAGAGGAGATCTCTCGACGCAGGACTCGGCTT
GCTGAAGCGCGCACGGCAAGAGGCGAGGGGCGGCGACTGGTGAGTACGCCAAAAATTTTGACTAGCGGAG
GCTAGAAGGAGAGAGATGGGTGCGAGAGCGTCGGTATTAAGCGGGGGAGAATTAGATAAATGGGAAAAAA
TTCGGTTAAGGCCAGGGGGAAAGAAACAATATAAACTAAAACATATAGTATGGGCAAGCAGGGAGCTAGA
ACGATTCGCAGTTAATCCTGGCCTTTTAGAGACATCAGAAGGCTGTAGACAAATACTGGGACAGCTACAA
CCATCCCTTCAGACAGGATCAGAAGAACTTAGATCATTATATAATACAATAGCAGTCCTCTATTGTGTGC
ATCAAAGGATAGATGTAAAAGACACCAAGGAAGCCTTAGATAAGATAGAGGAAGAGCAAAACAAAAGTAA
GAAAAAGGCACAGCAAGCAGCAGCTGACACAGGAAACAACAGCCAGGTCAGCCAAAATTACCCTATAGTG
CAGAACCTCCAGGGGCAAATGGTACATCAGGCCATATCACCTAGAACTTTAAATCGACATAGCAGAATAG
GCGTTACTCGACAGAGGAGAGCAAGAAATGGAGCCAGTAGATCCTAGACTAGAGCCCTGGAAGCATCCAG
GAAGTCAGCCTAAAACTGCTTGTACCAATTGCTATTGTAAAAAGTGTTGCTTTCATTGCCAAGTTTGTTT
CATGACAAAAGCCTTAGGCATCTCCTATGGCAGGAAGAAGCGGAGACAGCGACGAAGAGCTCATCAGAAC
AGTCAGACTCATCAAGCTTCTCTATCAAAGCAGTAAGTAGTACATGGGCGCGCCCATGTGGCAGGAAGTA
GGAAAAGCAATGTATGCCCCTCCCATCAGTGGACAAATTAGATGTTCATCAAATATTACTGGGCTGCTAT
TAACAAGAGATGGTGGTAATAACAACAATGGGTCCGAGATCTTCAGACCTGGAGGAGGCGATATGAGGGA
CAATTGGAGAAGTGAATTATATAAATATAAAGTAGTAAAAATTGAACCATTAGGAGTAGCACCCACCAAG
GCAAAGAGAAGAGTGGTGCAGAGAGAAAAAAGAGCAGTGGGAATAGGAGCTTTGTTCCTTGGGTTCTTGG
GAGCAGCAGGAAGCACTATGGGCGCAGCGTCAATGACGCTGACGGTACAGGCCAGACAATTATTGTCTGA
TATAGTGCAGCAGCAGAACAATTTGCTGAGGGCTATTGAGGCGCAACAGCATCTGTTGCAACTCACAGTC
TGGGGCATCAAACAGCTCCAGGCAAGAATCCTGGCTGTGGAAAGATACCTAAAGGATCAACAGCTCCTGG
GGATTTGGGGTTGCTCTGGAAAACTCATTTGCACCACTGCTGTGCCTTGGAATGCTAGTTGGAGTAATAA
ATCTCTGGAACAGATTTGGAATAACATGACCTGGATGGAGTGGGACAGAGAAATTAACAATTACACAAGC
TTAATACACTCCTTAATTGAAGAATCGCAAAACCAGCAAGAAAAGAATGAACAAGAATTATTGGAATTAG
ATAAATGGGCAAGTTTGTGGAATTGGTTTAACATAACAAATTGGCTGTGGTATATAAAATTATTCATAAT
GATAGTAGGAGGCTTGGTAGGTTTAAGAATAGTTTTTGCTGTACTTTCTATAGTGAATAGAGTTAGGCAG
GGATATTCACCATTATCGTTTCAGACCCACCTCCCAATCCCGAGGGGACCCGACAGGCCCGAAGGAATAG
AAGAAGAAGGTGGAGAGAGAGACAGAGACAGATCCATTCGATTAGTGAACGGATCCTTAGCACTTATCTG
GGACGATCTGCGGAGCCTGTGCCTCTTCAGCTACCACCGCTTGAGAGACTTACTCTTGATTGTAACGAGG
ATTGTGGAACTTCTGGGACGCAGGGGGTGGGAAGCCCTCAAATATTGGTGGAATCTCCTACAATATTGGA
GTCAGGAGCTAAAGAATAGTGCTGTTAGCTTGCTCAATGCCACAGCCATAGCAGTAGCTGAGGGGACAGA
TAGGGTTATAGAAGTAGTACAAGGAGCTTCTAGAGCTATTCGCCACATACCTAGAAGAATAAGACAGGGC
TTGGAAAGGATTTTGCTATAAGATGGGTGGCGCGGCCGCTTAATAGTAATCAATTACGGGGTCATTAGTT
CATAGCCCATATATGGAGTTCCGCGTTACATAACTTACGGTAAATGGCCCGCCTGGCTGACCGCCCAACG
ACCCCCGCCCATTGACGTCAATAATGACGTATGTTCCCATAGTAACGCCAATTGGGACTTTCCATTGACG
TCAATGGGTGGAGTATTTACGGTAAACTGCCCACTTGGCAGTACATCAAGTGTATCATATGCCAAGTACG
CCCCCTATTGACGTCAATGACGGTAAATGGCCCGCCTGGCATTATGCCCAGTACATGACCTTATGGGACT
TTCCTACTTGGCAGTACATCTACGTATTAGTCATCGCTATTACCATGGTGATGCGGTTTTGGCAGTACAT
CAATGGGCGTGGATAGCGGTTTGACTCACGGGGATTTCCAAGTCTCCACCCCATTGACGTCAATGGGAGT
TTGTTTTGGCACCAAAATCAACGGGACTTTCCAAAATGTCGTAACAACTCCGCCCCATTGACGCAAATGG
GCGGTAGGCGTGTACGGTGGGAGGTCTATATAAGCAGAGCTCGTTTAGTGAACCGTCAGATCCAGCTGGC
TACCGGTATGGTGAGCAAGGGCGAGGAGGATAACATGGCCATCATCAAGGAGTTCATGCGCTTCAAGGTG
CACATGGAGGGCTCCGTGAACGGCCACGAGTTCGAGATCGAGGGCGAGGGCGAGGGCCGCCCCTACGAGG
GCACCCAGACCGCCAAGCTGAAGGTGACCAAGGGTGGCCCCCTGCCCTTCGCCTGGGACATCCTGTCCCC
TCAGTTCATGTACGGCTCCAAGGCCTACGTGAAGCACCCCGCCGACATCCCCGACTACTTGAAGCTGTCC
TTCCCCGAGGGCTTCAAGTGGGAGCGCGTGATGAACTTCGAGGACGGCGGCGTGGTGACCGTGACCCAGG
ACTCCTCCCTGCAGGACGGCGAGTTCATCTACAAGGTGAAGCTGCGCGGCACCAACTTCCCCTCCGACGG
CCCCGTAATGCAGAAGAAGACCATGGGCTGGGAGGCCTCCTCCGAGCGGATGTACCCCGAGGACGGCGCC
CTGAAGGGCGAGATCAAGCAGAGGCTGAAGCTGAAGGACGGCGGCCACTACGACGCTGAGGTCAAGACCA
CCTACAAGGCCAAGAAGCCCGTGCAGCTGCCCGGCGCCTACAACGTCAACATCAAGTTGGACATCACCTC
CCACAACGAGGACTACACCATCGTGGAACAGTACGAACGCGCCGAGGGCCGCCACTCCACCGGCGGCATG
GACGAGCTGTACAAGCCCGGTGCAGATCTCGAGTACAAGGAGGGCAGAGGAAGTCTTCTAACATGCGGTG
ACGTGGAGGAGAATCCCGGCCCTATGGTCAGTAAAGGTGAAGAACTGTTCACCGGGGTGGTGCCCATCCT
GGTCGAGCTGGACGGCGACGTAAACGGCCACAAGTTCAGCGTGTCCGGCGAGGGCGAGGGCGATGCCACC
TACGGCAAGCTGACCCTGAAGTTCATCTGCACCACCGGCAAGCTGCCCGTGCCCTGGCCCACCCTCGTGA
CCACCCTGACCTACGGCGTGCAGTGCTTCAGCCGCTACCCCGACCACATGAAGCAGCACGACTTCTTCAA
GTCCGCCATGCCCGAAGGTCACGTCCAGGAGCGGACCATCTTCTTCAAGGACGACGGCAACTACAAGACC
CGCGCCGAGGTGAAGTTCGAGGGCGACACCCTGGTGAACCGCATCGAGCTGAAGGGCATCGACTTCAAGG
AGGACGGCAACATCCTGGGGCACAAGCTGGAGTACAACTACAACAGCCACAACGTCTATATCATGGCCGA
CAAGCAGAAGAACGGCATCAAGGTGAACTTCAAGATCCGCCACAACATCGAGGACGGCAGCGTGCAGCTC
GCCGACCACTACCAGCAGAACACCCCCATCGGCGACGGCCCCGTGCTGCTGCCCGACAACCACTACCTGA
GCACCCAGTCCGCCCTGAGCAAAGACCCCAACGAGAAGCGCGATCACATGGTCCTGCTGGAGTTCGTGAC
CGCCGCCGGGATCACTCTCGGTATGGATGAATTATATAAATAACGTACGCTTAATTAACGGATCCGGAAT
TCCGCTCCCCCCCCCCTAACGTTACTGGCCGAAGCCGCTTGGAATAAGGCCGGTGTGCGTTTGTCTATAT
GTTATTTTCCACCATATTGCCGTCTTTTGGCAATGTGAGGGCCCGGAAACCTGGCCCTGTCTTCTTGACG
AGCATTCCTAGGGGTCTTTCCCCTCTCGCCAAAGGAATGCAAGGTCTGTTGAATGTCGTGAAGGAAGCAG
TTCCTCTGGAAGCTTCTTGAAGACAAACAACGTCTGTAGCGACCCTTTGCAGGCAGCGGAACCCCCCACC
TGGCGACAGGTGCCTCTGCGGCCAAAAGCCACGTGTATAAGATACACCTGCAAAGGCGGCACAACCCCAG
TGCCACGTTGTGAGTTGGATAGTTGTGGAAAGAGTCAAATGGCTCTCCTCAAGCGTATTCAACAAGGGGC
TGAAGGATGCCCAGAAGGTACCCCATTGTATGGGATCTGATCTGGGGCCTCGGTGCACATGCTTTACATG
TGTTTAGTCGAGGTTAAAAAAACGTCTAGGCCCCCCGAACCACGGGGACGTGGTTTTCCTTTGAAAAACA
CGATGATAAGCTTGCCACAACCCGTACCAAAGATGGATAGATCCGGAAAGCCTGAACTCACCGCGACGTC
TGTCGAGAAGTTTCTGATCGAAAAGTTCGACAGCGTCTCCGACCTGATGCAGCTCTCGGAGGGCGAAGAA
TCTCGTGCTTTCAGCTTCGATGTAGGAGGGCGTGGATATGTCCTGCGGGTAAATAGCTGCGCCGATGGTT
TCTACAAAGATCGTTATGTTTATCGGCACTTTGCATCGGCCGCGCTCCCGATTCCGGAAGTGCTTGACAT
TGGGGAATTCAGCGAGAGCCTGACCTATTGCATCTCCCGCCGTGCACAGGGTGTCACGTTGCAAGACCTG
CCTGAAACCGAACTGCCCGCTGTTCTGCAGCCGGTCGCGGAGGCCATGGATGCGATCGCTGCGGCCGATC
TTAGCCAGACGAGCGGGTTCGGCCCATTCGGACCGCAAGGAATCGGTCAATACACTACATGGCGTGATTT
CATATGCGCGATTGCTGATCCCCATGTGTATCACTGGCAAACTGTGATGGACGACACCGTCAGTGCGTCC
GTCGCGCAGGCTCTCGATGAGCTGATGCTTTGGGCCGAGGACTGCCCCGAAGTCCGGCACCTCGTGCACG
CGGATTTCGGCTCCAACAATGTCCTGACGGACAATGGCCGCATAACAGCGGTCATTGACTGGAGCGAGGC
GATGTTCGGGGATTCCCAATACGAGGTCGCCAACATCTTCTTCTGGAGGCCGTGGTTGGCTTGTATGGAG
CAGCAGACGCGCTACTTCGAGCGGAGGCATCCGGAGCTTGCAGGATCGCCGCGGCTCCGGGCGTATATGC
TCCGCATTGGTCTTGACCAACTCTATCAGAGCTTGGTTGACGGCAATTTCGATGATGCAGCTTGGGCGCA
GGGTCGATGCGACGCAATCGTCCGATCCGGAGCCGGGACTGTCGGGCGTACACAAATCGCCCGCAGAAGC
GCGGCCGTCTGGACCGATGGCTGTGTAGAAGTACTCGCCGATAGTGGAAACCGACGCCCCAGCACTCGTC
CGAGGGCAAAGGAATAGAGTAGATGCCGACCGAACAAGGCATGCTCTTCAACCTCAATAACGTTATATCC
TGATTCACGTAATATTTTTGGGGTAAATTTAGTTCCTGTTCCATTAACTGCGCTAAAAATAATTTTTAAA
TCTTTTTTAGCTTCTTGCTCTTTTTTGTACGTCTCTGTTTTAGAGCTAGAAATAGCAAGTTAAAATAAGG
CTAGTCCGTTATCAACTTGAAAAAGTGGCACCGAGTCGGTGCTTTTTTGAATTCGTTCGGTACCTTTAAG
ACCAATGACTTACAAGGCAGCTGTAGATCTTAGCCACTTTTTAAAAGAAAAGGGGGGACTGGAAGGGCTA
ATTCACTCCCAAAGAAGACAAGATATCCTTGATCTGTGGATCTACCACACACAAGGCTACTTCCCTGATT
GGCAGAACTACACACCAGGGCCAGGGGTCAGATATCCACTGACCTTTGGATGGTGCTACAAGCTAGTACC
AGTTGAGCCAGATAAGGTAGAAGAGGCCAATAAAGGAGAGAACACCAGCTTGTTACACCCTGTGAGCCTG
CATGGAATGGATGACCCTGAGAGAGAAGTGTTAGAGTGGAGGTTTGACAGCCGCCTAGCATTTCATCACG
TGGCCCGAGAGCTGCATCCGGAGTACTTCAAGAACTGCTGACATCGAGCTTGCTACAAGGGACTTTCCGC
TGGGGACTTTCCAGGGAGGCGTGGCCTGGGCGGGACTGGGGAGTGGCGAGCCCTCAGATGCTGCATATAA
GCAGCTGCTTTTTGCCTGTACTGGGTCTCTCTGGTTAGACCAGATCTGAGCCTGGGAGCTCTCTGGCTAA
CTAGGGAACCCACTGCTTAAGCCTCAATAAAGCTTGCCTTGAGTGCTTCAAGTAGTGTGTGCCCGTCTGT
TGTGTGACTCTGGTAACTAGAGATCCCTCAGACCCTTTTAGTCAGTGTGGAAAATCTCTAGCACCCAGGA
GGTAGAGGTTGCAGTGAGCCAAGATCGCGCCACTGCATTCCAGCCTGGGCAAGAAAACAAGACTGTCTAA
AATAATAATAATAAGTTAAGGGTATTAAATATATTTATACATGGAGGTCATAAAAATATATATATTTGGG
CTGGGCGCAGTGGCTCACACCTGCGCCCGGCCCTTTGGGAGGCCGAGGCAGGTGGATCACCTGAGTTTGG
GAGTTCCAGACCAGCCTGACCAACATGGAGAAACCCCTTCTCTGTGTATTTTTAGTAGATTTTATTTTAT
GTGTATTTTATTCACAGGTATTTCTGGAAAACTGAAACTGTTTTTCCTCTACTCTGATACCACAAGAATC
ATCAGCACAGAGGAAGACTTCTGTGATCAAATGTGGTGGGAGAGGGAGGTTTTCACCAGCACATGAGCAG
TCAGTTCTGCCGCAGACTCGGCGGGTGTCCTTCGGTTCAGTTCCAACACCGCCTGCCTGGAGAGAGGTCA
GACCACAGGGTGAGGGCTCAGTCCCCAAGACATAAACACCCAAGACATAAACACCCAACAGGTCCACCCC
GCCTGCTGCCCAGGCAGAGCCGATTCACCAAGACGGGAATTAGGATAGAGAAAGAGTAAGTCACACAGAG
CCGGCTGTGCGGGAGAACGGAGTTCTATTATGACTCAAATCAGTCTCCCCAAGCATTCGGGGATCAGAGT
TTTTAAGGATAACTTAGTGTGTAGGGGGCCAGTGAGTTGGAGATGAAAGCGTAGGGAGTCGAAGGTGTCC
TTTTGCGCCGAGTCAGTTCCTGGGTGGGGGCCACAAGATCGGATGAGCCAGTTTATCAATCCGGGGGTGC
CAGCTGATCCATGGAGTGCAGGGTCTGCAAAATATCTCAAGCACTGATTGATCTTAGGTTTTACAATAGT
GATGTTACCCCAGGAACAATTTGGGGAAGGTCAGAATCTTGTAGCCTGTAGCTGCATGACTCCTAAACCA
TAATTTCTTTTTTGTTTTTTTTTTTTTATTTTTGAGACAGGGTCTCACTCTGTCACCTAGGCTGGAGTGC
AGTGGTGCAATCACAGCTCACTGCAGCCTCAACGTCGTAAGCTCAAGCGATCCTCCCACCTCAGCCTGCC
TGGTAGCTGAGACTACAAGCGACGCCCCAGTTAATTTTTGTATTTTTGGTAGAGGCAGCGTTTTGCCGTG
TGGCCCTGGCTGGTCTCGAACTCCTGGGCTCAAGTGATCCAGCCTCAGCCTCCCAAAGTGCTGGGACAAC
CGGGGCCAGTCACTGCACCTGGCCCTAAACCATAATTTCTAATCTTTTGGCTAATTTGTTAGTCCTACAA
AGGCAGTCTAGTCCCCAGGCAAAAAGGGGGTTTGTTTCGGGAAAGGGCTGTTACTGTCTTTGTTTCAAAC
TATAAACTAAGTTCCTCCTAAACTTAGTTCGGCCTACACCCAGGAATGAACAAGGAGAGCTTGGAGGTTA
GAAGCACGATGGAATTGGTTAGGTCAGATCTCTTTCACTGTCTGAGTTATAATTTTGCAATGGTGGTTCA
AAGACTGCCCGCTTCTGACACCAGTCGCTGCATTAATGAATCGGCCAACGCGCGGGGAGAGGCGGTTTGC
GTATTGGGCGCTCTTCCGCTTCCTCGCTCACTGACTCGCTGCGCTCGGTCGTTCGGCTGCGGCGAGCGGT
ATCAGCTCACTCAAAGGCGGTAATACGGTTATCCACAGAATCAGGGGATAACGCAGGAAAGAACATGTGA
GCAAAAGGCCAGCAAAAGGCCAGGAACCGTAAAAAGGCCGCGTTGCTGGCGTTTTTCCATAGGCTCCGCC
CCCCTGACGAGCATCACAAAAATCGACGCTCAAGTCAGAGGTGGCGAAACCCGACAGGACTATAAAGATA
CCAGGCGTTTCCCCCTGGAAGCTCCCTCGTGCGCTCTCCTGTTCCGACCCTGCCGCTTACCGGATACCTG
TCCGCCTTTCTCCCTTCGGGAAGCGTGGCGCTTTCTCATAGCTCACGCTGTAGGTATCTCAGTTCGGTGT
AGGTCGTTCGCTCCAAGCTGGGCTGTGTGCACGAACCCCCCGTTCAGCCCGACCGCTGCGCCTTATCCGG
TAACTATCGTCTTGAGTCCAACCCGGTAAGACACGACTTATCGCCACTGGCAGCAGCCACTGGTAACAGG
ATTAGCAGAGCGAGGTATGTAGGCGGTGCTACAGAGTTCTTGAAGTGGTGGCCTAACTACGGCTACACTA
GAAGAACAGTATTTGGTATCTGCGCTCTGCTGAAGCCAGTTACCTTCGGAAAAAGAGTTGGTAGCTCTTG
ATCCGGCAAACAAACCACCGCTGGTAGCGGTGGTTTTTTTGTTTGCAAGCAGCAGATTACGCGCAGAAAA
AAAGGATCTCAAGAAGATCCTTTGATCTTTTCTACGGGGTCTGACGCTCAGTGGAACGAAAACTCACGTT
AAGGGATTTTGGTCATGAGATTATCAAAAAGGATCTTCACCTAGATCCTTTTAAATTAAAAATGAAGTTT
TAAATCAATCTAAAGTATATATGAGTAAACTTGGTCTGACAGTTACCAATGCTTAATCAGTGAGGCACCT
ATCTCAGCGATCTGTCTATTTCGTTCATCCATAGTTGCCTGACTCCCCGTCGTGTAGATAACTACGATAC
GGGAGGGCTTACCATCTGGCCCCAGTGCTGCAATGATACCGCGAGACCCACGCTCACCGGCTCCAGATTT
ATCAGCAATAAACCAGCCAGCCGGAAGGGCCGAGCGCAGAAGTGGTCCTGCAACTTTATCCGCCTCCATC
CAGTCTATTAATTGTTGCCGGGAAGCTAGAGTAAGTAGTTCGCCAGTTAATAGTTTGCGCAACGTTGTTG
CCATTGCTACAGGCATCGTGGTGTCACGCTCGTCGTTTGGTATGGCTTCATTCAGCTCCGGTTCCCAACG
ATCAAGGCGAGTTACATGATCCCCCATGTTGTGCAAAAAAGCGGTTAGCTCCTTCGGTCCTCCGATCGTT
GTCAGAAGTAAGTTGGCCGCAGTGTTATCACTCATGGTTATGGCAGCACTGCATAATTCTCTTACTGTCA
TGCCATCCGTAAGATGCTTTTCTGTGACTGGTGAGTACTCAACCAAGTCATTCTGAGAATAGTGTATGCG
GCGACCGAGTTGCTCTTGCCCGGCGTCAATACGGGATAATACCGCGCCACATAGCAGAACTTTAAAAGTG
CTCATCATTGGAAAACGTTCTTCGGGGCGAAAACTCTCAAGGATCTTACCGCTGTTGAGATCCAGTTCGA
TGTAACCCACTCGTGCACCCAACTGATCTTCAGCATCTTTTACTTTCACCAGCGTTTCTGGGTGAGCAAA
AACAGGAAGGCAAAATGCCGCAAAAAAGGGAATAAGGGCGACACGGAAATGTTGAATACTCATACTCTTC
CTTTTTCAATATTATTGAAGCATTTATCAGGGTTATTGTCTCATGAGCGGATACATATTTGAATGTATTT
AGAAAAATAAACAAATAGGGGTTCCGCGCACATTTCCCCGAAAAGTGCCACCTGACGTCTAAGAAACCAT
TATTATCATGACATTAACCTATAAAAATAGGCGTATCACGAGGCCCTTTCGTCTCGCGCGTTTCGGTGAT
GACGGTGAAAACCTCTGACACATGCAGCTCCCGGAGACGGTCACAGCTTGTCTGTAAGCGGATGCCGGGA
GCAGACAAGCCCGTCAGGGCGCGTCAGCGGGTGTTGGCGGGTGTCGGGGCTGGCTTAACTATGCGGCATC
AGAGCAGATTGTACTGAGAGTGCACCATATGCGGTGTGAAATACCGCACAGATGCGTAAGGAGAAAATAC
CGCATCAGGCGCCATTCGCCATTCAGGCTGCGCAACTGTTGGGAAGGGCGATCGGTGCGGGCCTCTTCGC
TATTACGCCAGGGGAGGCAGAGATTGCAGTAAGCTGAGATCGCAGCACTGCACTCCAGCCTGGGCGACAG
AGTAAGACTCTGTCTCAAAAATAAAATAAATAAATCAATCAGATATTCCAATCTTTTCCTTTATTTATTT
ATTTATTTTCTATTTTGGAAACACAGTCCTTCCTTATTCCAGAATTACACATATATTCTATTTTTCTTTA
TATGCTCCAGTTTTTTTTAGACCTTCACCTGAAATGTGTGTATACAAAATCTAGGCCAGTCCAGCAGAGC
CTAAAGGTAAAAAATAAAATAATAAAAAATAAATAAAATCTAGCTCACTCCTTCACATCAAAATGGAGAT
ACAGCTGTTAGCATTAAATACCAAATAACCCATCTTGTCCTCAATAATTTTAAGCGCCTCTCTCCACCAC
ATCTAACTCCTGTCAAAGGCATGTGCCCCTTCCGGGCGCTCTGCTGTGCTGCCAACCAACTGGCATGTGG
ACTCTGCAGGGTCCCTAACTGCCAAGCCCCACAGTGTGCCCTGAGGCTGCCCCTTCCTTCTAGCGGCTGC
CCCCACTCGGCTTTGCTTTCCCTAGTTTCAGTTACTTGCGTTCAGCCAAGGTCTGAAACTAGGTGCGCAC
AGAGCGGTAAGACTGCGAGAGAAAGAGACCAGCTTTACAGGGGGTTTATCACAGTGCACCCTGACAGTCG
TCAGCCTCACAGGGGGTTTATCACATTGCACCCTGACAGTCGTCAGCCTCACAGGGGGTTTATCACAGTG
CACCCTTACAATCATTCCATTTGATTCACAATTTTTTTAGTCTCTACTGTGCCTAACTTGTAAGTTAAAT
TTGATCAGAGGTGTGTTCCCAGAGGGGAAAACAGTATATACAGGGTTCAGTACTATCGCATTTCAGGCCT
CCACCTGGGTCTTGGAATGTGTCCCCCGAGGGGTGATGACTACCTCAGTTGGATCTCCACAGGTCACAGT
GAC
Features (pLannotate 1.2.2; 24 found; start..end, strand, type, name):
    206..535     +  CDS            nef (fragment): NEF_HV1A2 - Experimental evidence at protein level: Swiss-Prot protein existence level 1. Extracellular Nef protein targets CD4(+) T-lymphocytes for apoptosis by interacting with CXCR4 surface receptors. From Human immunodeficiency virus type 1 group M subtype B (isolate ARV2/SF2) (HIV-1).
    583..840     +  LTR            5' LTR (truncated): truncated 5' long terminal repeat (LTR) from HIV-1
    888..1012    +  misc_feature   HIV-1 Ψ: packaging signal of human immunodeficiency virus type 1
    996..1454    +  CDS            HIV-1 gag (fragment): gag protein from human immunodeficiency virus 1; gag
   1498..1713    +  CDS            tat (fragment): TAT_HV1H2 - Experimental evidence at protein level: Swiss-Prot protein existence level 1. Extracellular circulating Tat can be endocytosed by surrounding uninfected cells via the binding to several surface receptors such as CD26, CXCR4, heparan sulfate proteoglycans (HSPG) or LDLR. Neurons are rarely infected, but they internalize Tat via their LDLR. Through its interaction with nuclear HATs, Tat is potentially able to control the acetylation-dependent cellular gene expression. Modulates the expression of many cellular genes involved in cell survival, proliferation or in coding for cytokines o
   1736..3028    +  CDS            env (fragment): ENV_HV1B1 - Experimental evidence at protein level: Swiss-Prot protein existence level 1. [Transmembrane protein gp41]: Acts as a class I viral fusion protein. Under the current model, the protein has at least 3 conformational states: pre-fusion native state, pre-hairpin intermediate state, and post-fusion hairpin state. During fusion of viral and target intracellular membranes, the coiled coil regions (heptad repeats) assume a trimer-of-hairpins structure, positioning the fusion peptide in close proximity to the C-terminal region of the ectodomain. The formation of this structure appears to d
   3050..3407    +  enhancer       CMV enhancer (fragment): human cytomegalovirus immediate early enhancer
   3408..3611    +  promoter       CMV promoter: human cytomegalovirus (CMV) immediate early promoter
   3648..4355    +  CDS            mCherry: mCherry is a basic (constitutively fluorescent) red fluorescent protein published in 2004, derived from Discosoma sp.. It is reported to be a very rapidly-maturing monomer with low acid sensitivity.
   4434..5150    +  CDS            EGFP: EGFP is a basic (constitutively fluorescent) green fluorescent protein published in 1996, derived from Aequorea victoria. It is reported to be a rapidly-maturing weak dimer with moderate acid sensitivity.
   5287..5749    +  misc_feature   IRES: internal ribosome entry site (IRES) of the encephalomyocarditis virus (EMCV)
   5787..6807    +  CDS            HygR (fragment): aminoglycoside phosphotransferase from E. coli; aph(4)-Ia; confers resistance to hygromycin
   6967..7042    +  misc_RNA       gRNA scaffold: guide RNA scaffold for the Streptococcus pyogenes CRISPR/Cas9 system
   7060..7458    +  CDS            nef (fragment): NEF_HV1BR - Experimental evidence at protein level: Swiss-Prot protein existence level 1. Extracellular Nef protein targets CD4(+) T-lymphocytes for apoptosis by interacting with CXCR4 surface receptors (PubMed:14990729). From Human immunodeficiency virus type 1 group M subtype B (isolate BRU/LAI) (HIV-1).
   7583..7763    +  LTR            5' LTR (truncated): truncated 5' long terminal repeat (LTR) from HIV-1
   7937..8017    +  CDS            C8orf44 (fragment): CH044_HUMAN - Experimental evidence at transcript level: Swiss-Prot protein existence level 2. From Homo sapiens (Human).
   8810..8998    +  CDS            EEF1AKMT2 (fragment): EFMT2_HUMAN - Also known as C10orf138, METTL10 From Homo sapiens (Human).
   9337..9391    -  CDS            lacI (fragment): lac repressor; lacI; The lac repressor binds to the lac operator to inhibit transcription in E. coli. This inhibition can be relieved by adding lactose or isopropyl-β-D-thiogalactopyranoside (IPTG).
   9574..10162   -  rep_origin     ori: high-copy-number ColE1/pMB1/pBR322/pUC origin of replication
  10333..11193   -  CDS            AmpR: β-lactamase; bla; confers resistance to ampicillin, carbenicillin, and related antibiotics
  11194..11298   -  promoter       AmpR promoter: bla
  11393..11428   +  CDS            rop (fragment): Rop protein, which maintains plasmids at low copy number; rop
  11530..11629   +  misc_feature   bom (fragment): basis of mobility region from pBR322
  11635..11701   -  CDS            lacZα (fragment): LacZα fragment of β-galactosidase; lacZ fragment
