[The description below was written by a language model from this plasmid's Addgene catalogue record and pLannotate feature annotations shown in this document.]
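Description:
eGFP Y93H TC editing reporter is a lentiviral mammalian expression plasmid built on the pLenti-CMV-mCherry-T2A-GFP backbone (sequenced record about 12.7 kb). It is maintained in E. coli through a high-copy ColE1/pUC-type origin and an ampicillin resistance gene. The viral portion carries HIV-1-derived elements: LTR sequences flanking the cassette, the Ψ packaging signal with an adjoining gag fragment, and fragments of tat, env and nef. The env fragment is the region that normally holds the Rev response element, although that element is not annotated separately. These parts allow the transcript between the LTRs to be packaged into lentiviral particles and integrated into target cells. The plasmid can also simply be transfected.

The payload is a single CMV enhancer/promoter-driven transcript encoding mCherry followed by eGFP. According to the depositor, the two are separated by a T2A self-cleaving peptide, which would occupy the short unannotated gap between the two coding sequences. Downstream, an EMCV IRES drives a hygromycin resistance gene for selection of stably transduced mammalian cells. The eGFP carries a Y93H substitution, and the stated purpose is that green fluorescence appears only after this mutation is corrected. mCherry is produced regardless, so it marks transfected or transduced cells and normalises the readout. The name and the associated publication indicate that the target cytosine sits in a TC dinucleotide context, so the construct reports APOBEC-based cytosine base editing at that motif.

An S. pyogenes gRNA scaffold is annotated after the hygromycin gene, suggesting a built-in guide RNA cassette. However, the table shows no promoter or spacer for it, and the catalogue fields do not mention it. Small annotated fragments of human genes, lacI, rop and lacZα appear to be backbone remnants or chance matches.
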