Addgene plasmid #198882: eGFP Y93H TC editing reporter
Purpose: Express eGFP fluorescence after Y93H correction and mCherry as transfection control
Depositing lab: Reuben Harris. Depositing organization: University of Minnesota. Publication: APOBEC Reporter Systems for Evaluating diNucleotide Editing Levels. Rieffer AE, Chen Y, Salamango DJ, Moraes SN, Harris RS. CRISPR J. 2023 Oct;6(5):430-446. doi: 10.1089/crispr.2023.0027. Epub 2023 Sep 6. PubMed 37672599.
Backbone
  Vector backbone: pLenti-CMV-mCherry-T2A-GFP
  Backbone size w/o insert (bp): 11182
  Vector type: Mammalian Expression, Lentiviral
  Selectable markers: Hygromycin
Growth in bacteria
  Bacterial resistance: Ampicillin, 100 μg/mL
  Growth temperature: 37°C
  Growth strain: NEB Stable
  Copy number: High Copy
Gene/Insert
  Gene/Insert name: enhanced green fluorescent protein (alt name: eGFP)
  Species: Synthetic
  Insert size (bp): 1503
  Mutation: Y93H
  Promoter: CMV
  Cloning method: Ligation Independent Cloning
  Sequencing primers: 5′ ctggctaccggtatggtgagcaagggcgagg; 3′ CTTGTACTCGAGATCTGCACCGGGCTTGTACAGCTCGTCCATGCC
Terms and licenses: Academic/Nonprofit Terms; Industry Terms: Not Available to Industry
Depositor comments: Also expresses mCherry (with T2A cleavage site)
How to cite: eGFP Y93H TC editing reporter was a gift from Reuben Harris (Addgene plasmid # 198882 ; http://n2t.net/addgene:198882 ; RRID:Addgene_198882)
